>Addgene plasmid #100390 | pCMV_mEm_4GS_LF82_582 | addgene full sequence | sequence record 209728 | Addgene NGS Result
GAGTTCGAGCTTGCATGCCTGCAGGTCGTTACATAACTTACGGTAAATGGCCCGCCTGGCTGACCGCCCA
ACGACCCCCGCCCATTGACGTCAATAATGACGTATGTTCCCATAGTAACGCCAATAGGGACTTTCCATTG
ACGTCAATGGGTGGAGTATTTACGGTAAACTGCCCACTTGGCAGTACATCAAGTGTATCATATGCCAAGT
ACGCCCCCTATTGACGTCAATGACGGTAAATGGCCCGCCTGGCATTATGCCCAGTACATGACCTTATGGG
ACTTTCCTACTTGGCAGTACATCTACGTATTAGTCATCGCTATTACCATGGTGATGCGGTTTTGGCAGTA
CATCAATGGGCGTGGATAGCGGTTTGACTCACGGGGATTTCCAAGTCTCCACCCCATTGACGTCAATGGG
AGTTTGTTTTGGCACCAAAATCAACGGGACTTTCCAAAATGTCGTAACAACTCCGCCCCATTGACGCAAA
TGGGCGGTAGGCGTGTACGGTGGGAGGTCTATATAAGCAGAGCTCGTTTAGTGAACCGTCAGATCGCCTG
GAGACGCCATCCACGCTGTTTTGACCTCCATAGAAGACACCGGGACCGATCCAGCCTCCGGACTCTAGAG
GATCCGGTACTAGAGGAACTGAAAAACCAGAAAGTTAACTGGTAAGTTTAGTCTTTTTGTCTTTTATTTC
AGGTCCCGGATCCGGTGGTGGTGCAAATCAAAGAACTGCTCCTCAGTGGATGTTGCCTTTACTTCTAGGC
CTGTACGGAAGTGTTACTTCTGCTCTAAAAGCTGCGGAATTGTACCCGCGGGCCCACCATGGTGAGCAAG
GGCGAGGAGCTGTTCACCGGGGTGGTGCCCATCCTGGTCGAGCTGGACGGCGACGTAAACGGCCACAAGT
TCAGCGTGTCCGGCGAGGGCGAGGGCGATGCCACCTACGGCAAGCTGACCCTGAAGTTCATCTGCACCAC
CGGCAAGCTGCCCGTGCCCTGGCCCACCCTCGTGACCACCTTGACCTACGGCGTGCAGTGCTTCGCCCGC
TACCCCGACCACATGAAGCAGCACGACTTCTTCAAGTCCGCCATGCCCGAAGGCTACGTCCAGGAGCGCA
CCATCTTCTTCAAGGACGACGGCAACTACAAGACCCGCGCCGAGGTGAAGTTCGAGGGCGACACCCTGGT
GAACCGCATCGAGCTGAAGGGCATCGACTTCAAGGAGGACGGCAACATCCTGGGGCACAAGCTGGAGTAC
AACTACAACAGCCACAAGGTCTATATCACCGCCGACAAGCAGAAGAACGGCATCAAGGTGAACTTCAAGA
CCCGCCACAACATCGAGGACGGCAGCGTGCAGCTCGCCGACCACTACCAGCAGAACACCCCCATCGGCGA
CGGCCCCGTGCTGCTGCCCGACAACCACTACCTGAGCACCCAGTCCAAGCTGAGCAAAGACCCCAACGAG
AAGCGCGATCACATGGTCCTGCTGGAGTTCGTGACCGCCGCCGGGATCACTCTCGGCATGGACGAGCTGT
ACAAGCGAATTGGTGGAGGGGGCGGTTCCGGTGGCGGAGGTTCCCGAATTCGTCGACGGAGATCTGATAT
GGCATTTCCCGATAACTACAACCGTCTGTTTATACCACGGCAAAAAACTAAAGATAATAATGGCCTCAAA
ACACTCAATAGTAAAGCGGTTGGCAGACTGCTTGCTGCTGGCGGCATATACAATGGGAATATCGAAGGAT
TCAGGGAAACAGCAAACAAGTTGGGAGGAGATGCACCTGCTGGTTACGATCAAGTTATGGATAACAAAGG
GTTACTCATCGCTGGTGCTTCAATAGTTGCTGGAGTTGTTCTGGGAAGAATGAGATTCCCTGATTTGGAA
TCATTTGAGCATTTCGGAGCCAGAGGAGCAGTATCAGGAAGACCATTTAATCCCGACCTTGCCGGTGGTC
CAATAGAAAACCTGACGATAGATGGCGTAACAATCAATAGGGAAGGTATCGCTATTGTTGAAAAGCATAT
CTCCAGATTTGATCATGATCCAGCTAATGATGTAATGATTTCAAGGCTAAAAAAAATAGCAAATAAAGAA
TTGCTTCCTGAAAAATACGATCTGAACTACTATACTCATGAATGCCGCGAGTATCAGCGTTATTGTAATT
TAGGATGGGAAACAGGTGAACCGAATGGTTTAGATGGATATGAATTATGGAATAATGCACATACTGCAAC
TCTAGAAGACTTTAAAATTAAAGATACTGACTTATTTCATCCGGATGCAAAAAAATGAATCGGTACCCTC
GAGAAGCTTGCGGCCGCGGGGATCCAGACATGATAAGATACATTGATGAGTTTGGACAAACCACAACTAG
AATGCAGTGAAAAAAATGCTTTATTTGTGAAATTTGTGATGCTATTGCTTTATTTGTAACCATTATAAGC
TGCAATAAACAAGTTAACAACAACAATTGCATTCATTTTATGTTTCAGGTTCAGGGGGAGGTGTGGGAGG
TTTTTTCGGATCCTCTAGAGTCGATCTGCAGGCATGCTAGCTTGGCGTAATCATGGTCATAGCTGTTTCC
TGTGTGAAATTGTTATCCGCTCACAATTCCACACAACATACGAGCCGGAAGCATAAAGTGTAAAGCCTGG
GGTGCCTAATGAGTGAGCTAACTCACATTAATTGCGTTGCGCTCACTGCCCGCTTTCCAGTCGGGAAACC
TGTCGTGCCAGCTGCATTAATGAATCGGCCAACGCGCGGGGAGAGGCGGTTTGCGTATTGGGCGCTCTTC
CGCTTCCTCGCTCACTGACTCGCTGCGCTCGGTCGTTCGGCTGCGGCGAGCGGTATCAGCTCACTCAAAG
GCGGTAATACGGTTATCCACAGAATCAGGGGATAACGCAGGAAAGAACATGTGAGCAAAAGGCCAGCAAA
AGGCCAGGAACCGTAAAAAGGCCGCGTTGCTGGCGTTTTTCCATAGGCTCCGCCCCCCTGACGAGCATCA
CAAAAATCGACGCTCAAGTCAGAGGTGGCGAAACCCGACAGGACTATAAAGATACCAGGCGTTTCCCCCT
GGAAGCTCCCTCGTGCGCTCTCCTGTTCCGACCCTGCCGCTTACCGGATACCTGTCCGCCTTTCTCCCTT
CGGGAAGCGTGGCGCTTTCTCATAGCTCACGCTGTAGGTATCTCAGTTCGGTGTAGGTCGTTCGCTCCAA
GCTGGGCTGTGTGCACGAACCCCCCGTTCAGCCCGACCGCTGCGCCTTATCCGGTAACTATCGTCTTGAG
TCCAACCCGGTAAGACACGACTTATCGCCACTGGCAGCAGCCACTGGTAACAGGATTAGCAGAGCGAGGT
ATGTAGGCGGTGCTACAGAGTTCTTGAAGTGGTGGCCTAACTACGGCTACACTAGAAGAACAGTATTTGG
TATCTGCGCTCTGCTGAAGCCAGTTACCTTCGGAAAAAGAGTTGGTAGCTCTTGATCCGGCAAACAAACC
ACCGCTGGTAGCGGTGGTTTTTTTGTTTGCAAGCAGCAGATTACGCGCAGAAAAAAAGGATCTCAAGAAG
ATCCTTTGATCTTTTCTACGGGGTCTGACGCTCAGTGGAACGAAAACTCACGTTAAGGGATTTTGGTCAT
GAGATTATCAAAAAGGATCTTCACCTAGATCCTTTTAAATTAAAAATGAAGTTTTAAATCAATCTAAAGT
ATATATGAGTAAACTTGGTCTGACAGTTACCAATGCTTAATCAGTGAGGCACCTATCTCAGCGATCTGTC
TATTTCGTTCATCCATAGTTGCCTGACTCCCCGTCGTGTAGATAACTACGATACGGGAGGGCTTACCATC
TGGCCCCAGTGCTGCAATGATACCGCGAGACCCACGCTCACCGGCTCCAGATTTATCAGCAATAAACCAG
CCAGCCGGAAGGGCCGAGCGCAGAAGTGGTCCTGCAACTTTATCCGCCTCCATCCAGTCTATTAATTGTT
GCCGGGAAGCTAGAGTAAGTAGTTCGCCAGTTAATAGTTTGCGCAACGTTGTTGCCATTGCTACAGGCAT
CGTGGTGTCACGCTCGTCGTTTGGTATGGCTTCATTCAGCTCCGGTTCCCAACGATCAAGGCGAGTTACA
TGATCCCCCATGTTGTGCAAAAAAGCGGTTAGCTCCTTCGGTCCTCCGATCGTTGTCAGAAGTAAGTTGG
CCGCAGTGTTATCACTCATGGTTATGGCAGCACTGCATAATTCTCTTACTGTCATGCCATCCGTAAGATG
CTTTTCTGTGACTGGTGAGTACTCAACCAAGTCATTCTGAGAATAGTGTATGCGGCGACCGAGTTGCTCT
TGCCCGGCGTCAATACGGGATAATACCGCGCCACATAGCAGAACTTTAAAAGTGCTCATCATTGGAAAAC
GTTCTTCGGGGCGAAAACTCTCAAGGATCTTACCGCTGTTGAGATCCAGTTCGATGTAACCCACTCGTGC
ACCCAACTGATCTTCAGCATCTTTTACTTTCACCAGCGTTTCTGGGTGAGCAAAAACAGGAAGGCAAAAT
GCCGCAAAAAAGGGAATAAGGGCGACACGGAAATGTTGAATACTCATACTCTTCCTTTTTCAATATTATT
GAAGCATTTATCAGGGTTATTGTCTCATGAGCGGATACATATTTGAATGTATTTAGAAAAATAAACAAAT
AGGGGTTCCGCGCACATTTCCCCGAAAAGTGCCACCTGACGTCTAAGAAACCATTATTATCATGACATTA
ACCTATAAAAATAGGCGTATCACGAGGCCCTTTCGTCTCGCGCGTTTCGGTGATGACGGTGAAAACCTCT
GACACATGCAGCTCCCGGAGACGGTCACAGCTTGTCTGTAAGCGGATGCCGGGAGCAGACAAGCCCGTCA
GGGCGCGTCAGCGGGTGTTGGCGGGTGTCGGGGCTGGCTTAACTATGCGGCATCAGAGCAGATTGTACTG
AGAGTGCACCATATGCGGTGTGAAATACCGCACAGATGCGTAAGGAGAAAATACCGCATCAGGCGCCATT
CGCCATTCAGGCTGCGCAACTGTTGGGAAGGGCGATCGGTGCGGGCCTCTTCGCTATTACGCCAGCTGGC
GAAAGGGGGATGTGCTGCAAGGCGATTAAGTTGGGTAACGCCAGGGTTTTCCCAGTCACGACGTTGTAAA
ACGACGGCCAGT
Features (pLannotate 1.2.2; 17 found; start..end, strand, type, name):
      8..28      -  misc_feature   MCS (fragment): pUC18/19 multiple cloning site
     27..330     +  enhancer       CMV enhancer: human cytomegalovirus immediate early enhancer
    331..534     +  promoter       CMV promoter: human cytomegalovirus (CMV) immediate early promoter
    672..768     +  intron         SV40 intron: modified SV40 intron with splice donor and acceptor sites
    829..1545    +  CDS            mEmerald: mEmerald is a basic (constitutively fluorescent) green fluorescent protein published in 1998, derived from Aequorea victoria. It is reported to be a very rapidly-maturing monomer with moderate acid sensitivity.
   1603..1845    +  CDS            yhhZ (fragment): YHHZ_ECOLI - Protein inferred from homology: Swiss-Prot protein existence level 3. From Escherichia coli (strain K12).
   2331..2465    -  polyA_signal   SV40 poly(A) signal: SV40 polyadenylation signal
   2600..2616    -  protein_bind   lac operator: The lac repressor binds to the lac operator to inhibit transcription in E. coli. This inhibition can be relieved by adding lactose or isopropyl-β-D-thiogalactopyranoside (IPTG). lac repressor encoded by lacI
   2624..2654    -  promoter       lac promoter: promoter for the E. coli lac operon
   2669..2690    -  protein_bind   CAP binding site: CAP binding activates transcription in the presence of cAMP. E. coli catabolite activator protein
   2703..2795    -  CDS            lacI (fragment): lac repressor; lacI; The lac repressor binds to the lac operator to inhibit transcription in E. coli. This inhibition can be relieved by adding lactose or isopropyl-β-D-thiogalactopyranoside (IPTG).
   2978..3566    -  rep_origin     ori: high-copy-number ColE1/pMB1/pBR322/pUC origin of replication
   3737..4597    -  CDS            AmpR: β-lactamase; bla; confers resistance to ampicillin, carbenicillin, and related antibiotics
   4598..4702    -  promoter       AmpR promoter: bla
   4797..4832    +  CDS            rop (fragment): Rop protein, which maintains plasmids at low copy number; rop
   4934..5033    +  misc_feature   bom (fragment): basis of mobility region from pBR322
   5039..2       -  CDS            lacZα (fragment) (across the origin): LacZα fragment of β-galactosidase; lacZ fragment
