[The description below was written by a language model from this plasmid's Addgene catalogue record and pLannotate feature annotations shown in this document.]
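Description:
pCMV_mEm_4GS_LF82_582 is a mammalian expression plasmid built on a pCMV backbone (about 4.5 kb without insert; 5,192 nt in the sequenced record) that drives production of a bacterial open reading frame fused to a green fluorescent protein. It is maintained in E. coli at high copy through a ColE1/pUC-type origin and selected with ampicillin via the β-lactamase gene and its native promoter. Scattered remnants of pUC/pBR322 ancestry are also annotated, including fragments of lacZα, lacI, rop and bom together with a lac promoter, operator and CAP site. These appear to be vestigial backbone sequence rather than functional parts of the design. No mammalian selection marker is annotated, so the plasmid appears suited to transient transfection.

The expression cassette consists of the human cytomegalovirus immediate-early enhancer and promoter, followed by a modified SV40 intron, which typically improves transcript processing and expression. Next comes the mEmerald coding sequence, a rapidly maturing monomeric GFP derivative. The 690 bp LF82_582 coding sequence from E. coli LF82 lies downstream, placing mEmerald at the N terminus of the fusion. The "4GS" in the name suggests a glycine-serine linker between the two, although the record does not describe it explicitly. The annotation software recognises part of the insert as homologous to the E. coli K-12 protein YhhZ, covering only a portion of the insert. An SV40 polyadenylation signal terminates the transcript. The insert was introduced by ligation-independent cloning.

The plasmid belongs to a collection made for an imaging screen in which candidate bacterial effector proteins were expressed exogenously in HeLa cells, with the mEmerald tag allowing localisation and cellular phenotypes to be scored by microscopy.
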