Addgene plasmid #100390: pCMV_mEm_4GS_LF82_582
Purpose: Mammalian expression of E. coli LF82_582 CDS fused to mEmerald
Depositing lab: Alan Huett. Depositing organization: University of Nottingham. Publication: A multi-phenotypic imaging screen to identify bacterial effectors by exogenous expression in a HeLa cell line. Collins A, Huett A. Sci Data. 2018 May 15;5:180081. doi: 10.1038/sdata.2018.81. PubMed 29762554.
Backbone
  Vector backbone: pCMV
  Backbone size w/o insert (bp): 4502
  Vector type: Mammalian Expression
Growth in bacteria
  Bacterial resistance: Ampicillin, 100 μg/mL
  Growth temperature: 37°C
  Growth strain: XL1 Blue
  Copy number: High Copy
Gene/Insert
  Gene/Insert name: LF82_582
  Insert size (bp): 690
  Promoter: CMV
  Tag / fusion protein: mEmerald (N terminal on backbone)
  Cloning method: Ligation Independent Cloning
  Sequencing primers: 5′ ACTTCTGCTCTAAAAGCTGCGG; 3′ CACTGCATTCTAGTTGTGGTTTGTC
Terms and licenses: Academic/Nonprofit Terms; Industry Terms: Not Available to Industry
How to cite: pCMV_mEm_4GS_LF82_582 was a gift from Alan Huett (Addgene plasmid # 100390 ; http://n2t.net/addgene:100390 ; RRID:Addgene_100390)
