>Addgene plasmid #100390 | pCMV_mEm_4GS_LF82_582 | depositor partial sequence | sequence record 183709 | Sequence across LF82 gene insert region
CTCGGCATGGACGAGCTGTACAAGCGAATTGGTGGAGGGGGCGGTTCCGGTGGCGGAGGTTCCCGAATTC
GTCGACGGAGATCTGATATGGCATTTCCCGATAACTACAACCGTCTGTTTATACCACGGCAAAAAACTAA
AGATAATAATGGCCTCAAAACACTCAATAGTAAAGCGGTTGGCAGACTGCTTGCTGCTGGCGGCATATAC
AATGGGAATATCGAAGGATTCAGGGAAACAGCAAACAAGTTGGGAGGAGATGCACCTGCTGGTTACGATC
AAGTTATGGATAACAAAGGGTTACTCATCGCTGGTGCTTCAATAGTTGCTGGAGTTGTTCTGGGAAGAAT
GAGATTCCCTGATTTGGAATCATTTGAGCATTTCGGAGCCAGAGGAGCAGTATCAGGAAGACCATTTAAT
CCCGACCTTGCCGGTGGTCCAATAGAAAACCTGACGATAGATGGCGTAACAATCAATAGGGAAGGTATCG
CTATTGTTGAAAAGCATATCTCCAGATTTGATCATGATCCAGCTAATGATGTAATGATTTCAAGGCTAAA
AAAAATAGCAAATAAAGAATTGCTTCCTGAAAAATACGATCTGAACTACTATACTCATGAATGCCGCGAG
TATCAGCGTTATTGTAATTTAGGATGGGAAACAGGTGAACCGAATGGTTTAGATGGATATGAATTATGGA
ATAATGCACATACTGCAACTCTAGAAGACTTTAAAATTAAAGATACTGACTTATTTCATCCGGATGCAAA
AAAATGAATCGGTACCCTCGAGAAGCTTGCGGCCGCGGGGATCCAGACATGATAAGATACATTGATGAGT
TTGGACAAACCACAACTAGAATGCAGTGAAAAAAATGCTTTATTTGTGAAATTTGTGATGCTATTGCTTT
ATTTGTAACCATTATAAGCTGCAATAAACAAGTTAACAACAACAATTGCATTCATTTTATGTTTC
